>Addgene plasmid #187638 | pLenti-EF1a-CDK6-mutPAM-PGK-puro | addgene full sequence | sequence record 378640 | Addgene NGS Result
AGGTGGCACTTTTCGGGGAAATGTGCGCGGAACCCCTATTTGTTTATTTTTCTAAATACATTCAAATATG
TATCCGCTCATGAGACAATAACCCTGATAAATGCTTCAATAATATTGAAAAAGGAAGAGTCCTGAGGCGG
AAAGAACCAGCTGTGGAATGTGTGTCAGTTAGGGTGTGGAAAGTCCCCAGGCTCCCCAGCAGGCAGAAGT
ATGCAAAGCATGCATCTCAATTAGTCAGCAACCAGGTGTGGAAAGTCCCCAGGCTCCCCAGCAGGCAGAA
GTATGCAAAGCATGCATCTCAATTAGTCAGCAACCATAGTCCCGCCCCTAACTCCGCCCATCCCGCCCCT
AACTCCGCCCAGTTCCGCCCATTCTCCGCCCCATGGCTGACTAATTTTTTTTATTTATGCAGAGGCCGAG
GCCGCCTCGGCCTCTGAGCTATTCCAGAAGTAGTGAGGAGGCTTTTTTGGAGGCCTAGGCTTTTGCAAAG
ATCGATCAAGAGACAGGATGAGGATCGTTTCGCATGATTGAACAAGATGGATTGCACGCAGGTTCTCCGG
CCGCTTGGGTGGAGAGGCTATTCGGCTATGACTGGGCACAACAGACAATCGGCTGCTCTGATGCCGCCGT
GTTCCGGCTGTCAGCGCAGGGGCGCCCGGTTCTTTTTGTCAAGACCGACCTGTCCGGTGCCCTGAATGAA
CTGCAAGACGAGGCAGCGCGGCTATCGTGGCTGGCCACGACGGGCGTTCCTTGCGCAGCTGTGCTCGACG
TTGTCACTGAAGCGGGAAGGGACTGGCTGCTATTGGGCGAAGTGCCGGGGCAGGATCTCCTGTCATCTCA
CCTTGCTCCTGCCGAGAAAGTATCCATCATGGCTGATGCAATGCGGCGGCTGCATACGCTTGATCCGGCT
ACCTGCCCATTCGACCACCAAGCGAAACATCGCATCGAGCGAGCACGTACTCGGATGGAAGCCGGTCTTG
TCGATCAGGATGATCTGGACGAAGAGCATCAGGGGCTCGCGCCAGCCGAACTGTTCGCCAGGCTCAAGGC
GAGCATGCCCGACGGCGAGGATCTCGTCGTGACCCATGGCGATGCCTGCTTGCCGAATATCATGGTGGAA
AATGGCCGCTTTTCTGGATTCATCGACTGTGGCCGGCTGGGTGTGGCGGACCGCTATCAGGACATAGCGT
TGGCTACCCGTGATATTGCTGAAGAGCTTGGCGGCGAATGGGCTGACCGCTTCCTCGTGCTTTACGGTAT
CGCCGCTCCCGATTCGCAGCGCATCGCCTTCTATCGCCTTCTTGACGAGTTCTTCTGAGCGGGACTCTGG
GGTTCGAAATGACCGACCAAGCGACGCCCAACCTGCCATCACGAGATTTCGATTCCACCGCCGCCTTCTA
TGAAAGGTTGGGCTTCGGAATCGTTTTCCGGGACGCCGGCTGGATGATCCTCCAGCGCGGGGATCTCATG
CTGGAGTTCTTCGCCCACCCTAGGGGGAGGCTAACTGAAACACGGAAGGAGACAATACCGGAAGGAACCC
GCGCTATGACGGCAATAAAAAGACAGAATAAAACGCACGGTGTTGGGTCGTTTGTTCATAAACGCGGGGT
TCGGTCCCAGGGCTGGCACTCTGTCGATACCCCACCGAGACCCCATTGGGGCCAATACGCCCGCGTTTCT
TCCTTTTCCCCACCCCACCCCCCAAGTTCGGGTGAAGGCCCAGGGCTCGCAGCCAACGTCGGGGCGGCAG
GCCCTGCCATAGCCTCAGGTTACTCATATATACTTTAGATTGATTTAAAACTTCATTTTTAATTTAAAAG
GATCTAGGTGAAGATCCTTTTTGATAATCTCATGACCAAAATCCCTTAACGTGAGTTTTCGTTCCACTGA
GCGTCAGACCCCGTAGAAAAGATCAAAGGATCTTCTTGAGATCCTTTTTTTCTGCGCGTAATCTGCTGCT
TGCAAACAAAAAAACCACCGCTACCAGCGGTGGTTTGTTTGCCGGATCAAGAGCTACCAACTCTTTTTCC
GAAGGTAACTGGCTTCAGCAGAGCGCAGATACCAAATACTGTTCTTCTAGTGTAGCCGTAGTTAGGCCAC
CACTTCAAGAACTCTGTAGCACCGCCTACATACCTCGCTCTGCTAATCCTGTTACCAGTGGCTGCTGCCA
GTGGCGATAAGTCGTGTCTTACCGGGTTGGACTCAAGACGATAGTTACCGGATAAGGCGCAGCGGTCGGG
CTGAACGGGGGGTTCGTGCACACAGCCCAGCTTGGAGCGAACGACCTACACCGAACTGAGATACCTACAG
CGTGAGCTATGAGAAAGCGCCACGCTTCCCGAAGGGAGAAAGGCGGACAGGTATCCGGTAAGCGGCAGGG
TCGGAACAGGAGAGCGCACGAGGGAGCTTCCAGGGGGAAACGCCTGGTATCTTTATAGTCCTGTCGGGTT
TCGCCACCTCTGACTTGAGCGTCGATTTTTGTGATGCTCGTCAGGGGGGCGGAGCCTATGGAAAAACGCC
AGCAACGCGGCCTTTTTACGGTTCCTGGCCTTTTGCTGGCCTTTTGCTCACATGTTCTTTCCTGCGTTAT
CCCCTGATTCTGTGGATAACCGTATTACCGCCATGCATTAGTTATTAATAGTAATCAATTACGGGGTCAT
TAGTTCATAGCCCATATATGGAGTTCCGCGTTACATAACTTACGGTAAATGGCCCGCCTGGCTGACCGCC
CAACGACCCCCGCCCATTGACGTCAATAATGACGTATGTTCCCATAGTAACGCCAATAGGGACTTTCCAT
TGACGTCAATGGGTGGAGTATTTACGGTAAACTGCCCACTTGGCAGTACATCAAGTGTATCATATGCCAA
GTACGCCCCCTATTGACGTCAATGACGGTAAATGGCCCGCCTGGCATTATGCCCAGTACATGACCTTATG
GGACTTTCCTACTTGGCAGTACATCTACGTATTAGTCATCGCTATTACCATGGTGATGCGGTTTTGGCAG
TACATCAATGGGCGTGGATAGCGGTTTGACTCACGGGGATTTCCAAGTCTCCACCCCATTGACGTCAATG
GGAGTTTGTTTTGGCACCAAAATCAACGGGACTTTCCAAAATGTCGTAACAACTCCGCCCCATTGACGCA
AATGGGCGGTAGGCGTGTACGGTGGGAGGTCTATATAAGCAGCGCGTTTTGCCTGTACTGGGTCTCTCTG
GTTAGACCAGATCTGAGCCTGGGAGCTCTCTGGCTAACTAGGGAACCCACTGCTTAAGCCTCAATAAAGC
TTGCCTTGAGTGCTTCAAGTAGTGTGTGCCCGTCTGTTGTGTGACTCTGGTAACTAGAGATCCCTCAGAC
CCTTTTAGTCAGTGTGGAAAATCTCTAGCAGTGGCGCCCGAACAGGGACTTGAAAGCGAAAGGGAAACCA
GAGGAGCTCTCTCGACGCAGGACTCGGCTTGCTGAAGCGCGCACGGCAAGAGGCGAGGGGCGGCGACTGG
TGAGTACGCCAAAAATTTTGACTAGCGGAGGCTAGAAGGAGAGAGATGGGTGCGAGAGCGTCAGTATTAA
GCGGGGGAGAATTAGATCGCGATGGGAAAAAATTCGGTTAAGGCCAGGGGGAAAGAAAAAATATAAATTA
AAACATATAGTATGGGCAAGCAGGGAGCTAGAACGATTCGCAGTTAATCCTGGCCTGTTAGAAACATCAG
AAGGCTGTAGACAAATACTGGGACAGCTACAACCATCCCTTCAGACAGGATCAGAAGAACTTAGATCATT
ATATAATACAGTAGCAACCCTCTATTGTGTGCATCAAAGGATAGAGATAAAAGACACCAAGGAAGCTTTA
GACAAGATAGAGGAAGAGCAAAACAAAAGTAAGACCACCGCACAGCAAGCGGCCGGCCGCTGATCTTCAG
ACCTGGAGGAGGAGATATGAGGGACAATTGGAGAAGTGAATTATATAAATATAAAGTAGTAAAAATTGAA
CCATTAGGAGTAGCACCCACCAAGGCAAAGAGAAGAGTGGTGCAGAGAGAAAAAAGAGCAGTGGGAATAG
GAGCTTTGTTCCTTGGGTTCTTGGGAGCAGCAGGAAGCACTATGGGCGCAGCGTCAATGACGCTGACGGT
ACAGGCCAGACAATTATTGTCTGGTATAGTGCAGCAGCAGAACAATTTGCTGAGGGCTATTGAGGCGCAA
CAGCATCTGTTGCAACTCACAGTCTGGGGCATCAAGCAGCTCCAGGCAAGAATCCTGGCTGTGGAAAGAT
ACCTAAAGGATCAACAGCTCCTGGGGATTTGGGGTTGCTCTGGAAAACTCATTTGCACCACTGCTGTGCC
TTGGAATGCTAGTTGGAGTAATAAATCTCTGGAACAGATTTGGAATCACACGACCTGGATGGAGTGGGAC
AGAGAAATTAACAATTACACAAGCTTAATACACTCCTTAATTGAAGAATCGCAAAACCAGCAAGAAAAGA
ATGAACAAGAATTATTGGAATTAGATAAATGGGCAAGTTTGTGGAATTGGTTTAACATAACAAATTGGCT
GTGGTATATAAAATTATTCATAATGATAGTAGGAGGCTTGGTAGGTTTAAGAATAGTTTTTGCTGTACTT
TCTATAGTGAATAGAGTTAGGCAGGGATATTCACCATTATCGTTTCAGACCCACCTCCCAACCCCGAGGG
GACCCGACAGGCCCGAAGGAATAGAAGAAGAAGGTGGAGAGAGAGACAGAGACAGATCCATTCGATTAGT
GAACGGATCGGCACTGCGTGCGCCAATTCTGCAGACAAATGGCAGTATTCATCCACAATTTTAAAAGAAA
AGGGGGGATTGGGGGGTACAGTGCAGGGGAAAGAATAGTAGACATAATAGCAACAGACATACAAACTAAA
GAATTACAAAAACAAATTACAAAAATTCAAAATTTTCGGGTTTATTACAGGGACAGCAGAGATCCAGTTT
GGTTAGTACCGGGCCCGCTCTAGCCCTAGATTTAAATGGCTCCGGTGCCCGTCAGTGGGCAGAGCGCACA
TCGCCCACAGTCCCCGAGAAGTTGGGGGGAGGGGTCGGCAATTGAACCGGTGCCTAGAGAAGGTGGCGCG
GGGTAAACTGGGAAAGTGATGTCGTGTACTGGCTCCGCCTTTTTCCCGAGGGTGGGGGAGAACCGTATAT
AAGTGCAGTAGTCGCCGTGAACGTTCTTTTTCGCAACGGGTTTGCCGCCAGAACACAGGTAAGTGCCGTG
TGTGGTTCCCGCGGGCCTGGCCTCTTTACGGGTTATGGCCCTTGCGTGCCTTGAATTACTTCCACCTGGC
TGCAGTACGTGATTCTTGATCCCGAGCTTCGGGTTGGAAGTGGGTGGGAGAGTTCGAGGCCTTGCGCTTA
AGGAGCCCCTTCGCCTCGTGCTTGAGTTGAGGCCTGGCCTGGGCGCTGGGGCCGCCGCGTGCGAATCTGG
TGGCACCTTCGCGCCTGTCTCGCTGCTTTCGATAAGTCTCTAGCCATTTAAAATTTTTGATGACCTGCTG
CGACGCTTTTTTTCTGGCAAGATAGTCTTGTAAATGCGGGCCAAGATCTGCACACTGGTATTTCGGTTTT
TGGGGCCGCGGGCGGCGACGGGGCCCGTGCGTCCCAGCGCACATGTTCGGCGAGGCGGGGCCTGCGAGCG
CGGCCACCGAGAATCGGACGGGGGTAGTCTCAAGCTGGCCGGCCTGCTCTGGTGCCTGGCCTCGCGCCGC
CGTGTATCGCCCCGCCCTGGGCGGCAAGGCTGGCCCGGTCGGCACCAGTTGCGTGAGCGGAAAGATGGCC
GCTTCCCGGCCCTGCTGCAGGGAGCTCAAAATGGAGGACGCGGCGCTCGGGAGAGCGGGCGGGTGAGTCA
CCCACACAAAGGAAAAGGGCCTTTCCGTCCTCAGCCGTCGCTTCATGTGACTCCACGGAGTACCGGGCGC
CGTCCAGGCACCTCGATTAGTTCTCGAGCTTTTGGAGTACGTCGTCTTTAGGTTGGGGGGAGGGGTTTTA
TGCGATGGAGTTTCCCCACACTGAGTGGGTGGAGACTGAAGTTAGGCCAGCTTGGCACTTGATGTAATTC
TCCTTGGAATTTGCCCTTTTTGAGTTTGGATCTTGGTTCATTCTCAAGCCTCAGACAGTGGTTCAAAGTT
TTTTTCTTCCATTTCAGGTGTCGTGAGGAATTAGCTTGGTACTAATACGACTCACTATAGGGAGACCCAA
GCTGGCTAGCCGCGGAATCTAGACTGCCGGATCGAATTGTCGACGAATTCGGATCTGGCCAATCACAAGT
TTGTACAAAAAAGTTGGCATGGAGAAGGACGGCCTGTGCCGCGCTGACCAGCAGTACGAATGCGTGGCTG
AGATCGGGGAGGGCGCCTATGGGAAGGTGTTCAAGGCCCGCGACTTGAAGAACGGAGGCCGTTTCGTGGC
GTTGAAGCGCGTGCGGGTGCAGACCGGCGAGGAGGGCATGCCGCTCTCCACCATCCGCGAGGTGGCGGTG
CTGAGGCACCTGGAGACCTTCGAGCACCCCAACGTGGTCAGGTTGTTTGATGTGTGCACAGTGTCACGAA
CAGACAGAGAAACCAAACTAACTTTAGTGTTTGAACATGTCGATCAAGACTTGACCACTTACTTGGATAA
AGTTCCAGAGCCTGGAGTGCCCACTGAAACCATAAAGGATATGATGTTTCAGCTTCTCCGAGGTCTGGAC
TTTCTTCATTCACACCGAGTAGTGCATCGCGATCTAAAACCACAGAACATTCTGGTGACCAGCAGCGGAC
AAATAAAACTCGCTGACTTCGGCCTTGCCCGCATCTATAGTTTCCAGATGGCTCTAACCTCAGTGGTCGT
CACGCTGTGGTACAGAGCACCCGAAGTCTTGCTCCAGTCCAGCTACGCCACCCCCGTGGATCTCTGGAGT
GTTGGCTGCATATTTGCAGAAATGTTTCGTAGAAAGCCTCTTTTTCGTGGAAGTTCAGATGTTGATCAAC
TAGGAAAAATCTTGGACGTGATTGGACTCCCAGGAGAAGAAGACTGGCCTAGAGATGTTGCCCTTCCCAG
GCAGGCTTTTCATTCAAAATCTGCCCAACCAATTGAGAAGTTTGTAACAGATATCGATGAACTAGGCAAA
GACCTACTTCTGAAGTGTTTGACATTTAACCCAGCCAAAAGAATATCTGCCTACAGTGCCCTGTCTCACC
CATACTTCCAGGACCTGGAAAGGTGCAAAGAAAACCTGGATTCCCACCTGCCGCCCAGCCAGAACACCTC
GGAGCTGAATACAGCCTGACCAACTTTCTTGTACAAAGTGGTGGGTGGAGGCGGTTCAGGTGGCGGAGGA
AGCGGAGGCGGTGGAAGTTACCCCTACGACGTGCCCGACTACGCCGGCTATCCGTATGATGTCCCGGACT
ATGCAGGATCCTATCCATACGACGTTCCAGATTACGCTTAGTTAATTAAGGCCGGCCCTCGAGGTTAACG
AATTCTACCGGGTAGGGGAGGCGCTTTTCCCAAGGCAGTCTGGAGCATGCGCTTTAGCAGCCCCGCTGGG
CACTTGGCGCTACACAAGTGGCCTCTGGCCTCGCACACATTCCACATCCACCGGTAGGCGCCAACCGGCT
CCGTTCTTTGGTGGCCCCTTCGCGCCACCTTCTACTCCTCCCCTAGTCAGGAAGTTCCCCCCCGCCCCGC
AGCTCGCGTCGTGCAGGACGTGACAAATGGAAGTAGCACGTCTCACTAGTCTCGTGCAGATGGACAGCAC
CGCTGAGCAATGGAAGCGGGTAGGCCTTTGGGGCAGCGGCCAATAGCAGCTTTGCTCCTTCGCTTTCTGG
GCTCAGAGGCTGGGAAGGGGTGGGTCCGGGGGCGGGCTCAGGGGCGGGCTCAGGGGCGGGGCGGGCGCCC
GAAGGTCCTCCGGAGGCCCGGCATTCTGCACGCTTCAAAAGCGCACGTCTGCCGCGCTGTTCTCCTCTTC
CTCATCTCCGGGCCTTTCGACCTGCAGCCCAAGCTTACCATGACCGAGTACAAGCCCACGGTGCGCCTCG
CCACCCGCGACGACGTCCCCAGGGCCGTACGCACCCTCGCCGCCGCGTTCGCCGACTACCCCGCCACGCG
CCACACCGTCGATCCGGACCGCCACATCGAGCGGGTCACCGAGCTGCAAGAACTCTTCCTCACGCGCGTC
GGGCTCGACATCGGCAAGGTGTGGGTCGCGGACGACGGCGCCGCGGTGGCGGTCTGGACCACGCCGGAGA
GCGTCGAAGCGGGGGCGGTGTTCGCCGAGATCGGCCCGCGCATGGCCGAGTTGAGCGGTTCCCGGCTGGC
CGCGCAGCAACAGATGGAAGGCCTCCTGGCGCCGCACCGGCCCAAGGAGCCCGCGTGGTTCCTGGCCACC
GTCGGCGTCTCGCCCGACCACCAGGGCAAGGGTCTGGGCAGCGCCGTCGTGCTCCCCGGAGTGGAGGCGG
CCGAGCGCGCCGGGGTGCCCGCCTTCCTGGAGACCTCCGCGCCCCGCAACCTCCCCTTCTACGAGCGGCT
CGGCTTCACCGTCACCGCCGACGTCGAGGTGCCCGAAGGACCGCGCACCTGGTGCATGACCCGCAAGCCC
GGTGCCTGATGTACAAGTAGGAATTCGTCGAGGGACCTAATAACTTCGTATAGCATACATTATACGAAGT
TATACATGTTTAAGGGTTCCGGTTCCACTAGGTACAATTCGATATCAAGCTTATCGATAATCAACCTCTG
GATTACAAAATTTGTGAAAGATTGACTGGTATTCTTAACTATGTTGCTCCTTTTACGCTATGTGGATACG
CTGCTTTAATGCCTTTGTATCATGCTATTGCTTCCCGTATGGCTTTCATTTTCTCCTCCTTGTATAAATC
CTGGTTGCTGTCTCTTTATGAGGAGTTGTGGCCCGTTGTCAGGCAACGTGGCGTGGTGTGCACTGTGTTT
GCTGACGCAACCCCCACTGGTTGGGGCATTGCCACCACCTGTCAGCTCCTTTCCGGGACTTTCGCTTTCC
CCCTCCCTATTGCCACGGCGGAACTCATCGCCGCCTGCCTTGCCCGCTGCTGGACAGGGGCTCGGCTGTT
GGGCACTGACAATTCCGTGGTGTTGTCGGGGAAATCATCGTCCTTTCCTTGGATGCTCGCCTGTGTTGCC
ACCTGGATTCTGCGCGGGACGTCCTTCTGCTACGTCCCTTCGGCCCTCAATCCAGCGGACCTTCCTTCCC
GCGGCCTGCTGCCGGCTCTGCGGCCTCTTCCGCGTCTTCGCCTTCGCCCTCAGACGAGTCGGATCTCCCT
TTGGGCCGCCTCCCCGCATCGATACCGTCGACCTCGATCGAGACCTAGAAAAACATGGAGCAATCACAAG
TAGCAATACAGCAGCTACCAATGCTGATTGTGCCTGGCTAGAAGCACAAGAGGAGGAGGAGGTGGGTTTT
CCAGTCACACCTCAGGTACCTTTAAGACCAATGACTTACAAGGCAGCTGTAGATCTTAGCCACTTTTTAA
AAGAAAAGGGGGGACTGGAAGGGCTAATTCACTCCCAACGAAGACAAGATCTGCTTTTTGCTTGTACTGG
GTCTCTCTGGTTAGACCAGATCTGAGCCTGGGAGCTCTCTGGCTAACTAGGGAACCCACTGCTTAAGCCT
CAATAAAGCTTGCCTTGAGTGCTTCAAGTAGTGTGTGCCCGTCTGTTGTGTGACTCTGGTAACTAGAGAT
CCCTCAGACCCTTTTAGTCAGTGTGGAAAATCTCTAGCAGTAGTAGTTCATGTCATCTTATTATTCAGTA
TTTATAACTTGCAAAGAAATGAATATCAGAGAGTGAGAGGAACTTGTTTATTGCAGCTTATAATGGTTAC
AAATAAAGCAATAGCATCACAAATTTCACAAATAAAGCATTTTTTTCACTGCATTCTAGTTGTGGTTTGT
CCAAACTCATCAATGTATCTTATCATGTCTGGCTCTAGCTATCCCGCCCCTAACTCCGCCCATCCCGCCC
CTAACTCCGCCCAGTTCCGCCCATTCTCCGCCCCATGGCTGACTAATTTTTTTTATTTATGCAGAGGCCG
AGGCCGCCTCGGCCTCTGAGCTATTCCAGAAGTAGTGAGGAGGCTTTTTTGGAGGCCTAGGGACGTACCC
AATTCGCCCTATAGTGAGTCGTATTAGCATGTGAGCAAAAGGCCAGCATAAATCAAAAGAATAGACCGAG
ATAGGGT
[37 nt withheld, positions 10228-10264]
AAAGAACGTGGACTCCAACGTCAAAGG
[49 nt withheld, positions 10292-10340]
T
[91 nt withheld, positions 10342-10432]
G
[124 nt withheld, positions 10434-10557]
C
Features (pLannotate 1.2.2; 33 found; start..end, strand, type, name):
     26..130     +  promoter       AmpR promoter: bla
    132..489     +  promoter       SV40 promoter: SV40 enhancer and early promoter
    524..1318    +  CDS            NeoR/KanR: aminoglycoside phosphotransferase from Tn5; aph(3')-II (or nptII); confers resistance to neomycin, kanamycin, and G418 (Geneticin®)
   1339..1491    +  CDS            ble (fragment): BLE_KLEPN - Experimental evidence at protein level: Swiss-Prot protein existence level 1. Binding protein with a strong affinity to the bleomycin family of antibiotics. Binds to CL990; an antimitotic-antibiotic compound. From Klebsiella pneumoniae.
   1550..1597    +  polyA_signal   HSV TK poly(A) signal: herpes simplex virus thymidine kinase polyadenylation signal (Cole and Stacy, 1985)
   1688..1704    -  polyA_signal   bGH poly(A) signal (fragment): bovine growth hormone polyadenylation signal
   1926..2514    +  rep_origin     ori: high-copy-number ColE1/pMB1/pBR322/pUC origin of replication
   2689..2992    +  enhancer       CMV enhancer: human cytomegalovirus immediate early enhancer
   2993..3192    +  promoter       CMV promoter: human cytomegalovirus (CMV) immediate early promoter
   3210..3390    +  LTR            5' LTR (truncated): truncated 5' long terminal repeat (LTR) from HIV-1
   3437..3562    +  misc_feature   HIV-1 Ψ: packaging signal of human immunodeficiency virus type 1
   3546..3884    +  CDS            HIV-1 gag (fragment): gag protein from human immunodeficiency virus 1; gag
   4059..4292    +  misc_feature   RRE: The Rev response element (RRE) of HIV-1 allows for Rev-dependent mRNA export from the nucleus to the cytoplasm.
   4669..4769    +  CDS            Rev (fragment): human immunodeficiency virus 1 (HIV-1) Rev protein; rev; enhances nuclear export of unspliced and incompletely spliced viral mRNAs
   4819..4936    +  misc_feature   cPPT/CTS: central polypurine tract and central termination sequence of HIV-1
   5008..6186    +  promoter       EF-1α promoter: strong constitutive promoter for human elongation factor EF-1α
   6203..6221    +  promoter       T7 promoter: promoter for bacteriophage T7 RNA polymerase
   6296..6313    +  protein_bind   attB1 (fragment): mutant version of attB; core recombination site for the Gateway® BP reaction BP Clonase™
   6319..7296    +  CDS            CDK6: CDK6_HUMAN - Also known as CDKN6. Experimental evidence at protein level: Swiss-Prot protein existence level 1. Serine/threonine-protein kinase involved in the control of the cell cycle and differentiation; promotes G1/S transition. Phosphorylates pRB/RB1 and NPM1. Interacts with D-type G1 cyclins during interphase at G1 to form a pRB/RB1 kinase and controls the entrance into the cell cycle. Involved in initiation and maintenance of cell cycle exit during cell differentiation; prevents cell proliferation and regulates negatively cell differentiation, but is required for the proliferation of sp
   7304..7321    -  protein_bind   attB2 (fragment): mutant version of attB; core recombination site for the Gateway® BP reaction BP Clonase™
   7435..7458    +  CDS            HA (fragment): HA (human influenza hemagglutinin) epitope tag
   7500..7999    +  promoter       PGK promoter: mouse phosphoglycerate kinase 1 promoter
   8020..8619    +  CDS            PuroR: puromycin N-acetyltransferase; pac from Streptomyces alboniger; confers resistance to puromycin
   8650..8683    +  protein_bind   loxP: Cre-mediated recombination occurs in the 8-bp core sequence (GCATACAT). Cre recombinase
   8716..8739    +  misc_feature   MCS (fragment): pBluescript multiple cloning site
   8739..9327    +  misc_feature   WPRE: woodchuck hepatitis virus posttranscriptional regulatory element
   9328..9347    +  misc_feature   MCS (fragment): pBluescript multiple cloning site
   9349..9534    +  CDS            nef (fragment): NEF_HV1Z2 - Experimental evidence at protein level: Swiss-Prot protein existence level 1. Extracellular Nef protein targets CD4(+) T-lymphocytes for apoptosis by interacting with CXCR4 surface receptors. From Human immunodeficiency virus type 1 group M subtype D (isolate Z2/CDC-Z34) (HIV-1).
   9536..9769    +  LTR            3' LTR (ΔU3): self-inactivating 3' long terminal repeat (LTR) from HIV-1
   9841..9962    +  polyA_signal   SV40 poly(A) signal: SV40 polyadenylation signal
  10002..10137   +  rep_origin     SV40 ori: SV40 origin of replication
  10158..10176   -  promoter       T7 promoter: promoter for bacteriophage T7 RNA polymerase
  10199..10557   -  rep_origin     f1 ori (sequence partly withheld): f1 bacteriophage origin of replication; arrow indicates direction of (+) strand synthesis
