[The description below was written by a language model from this plasmid's Addgene catalogue record and pLannotate feature annotations shown in this document.]
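Description:
pLenti-EF1a-CDK6-mutPAM-PGK-puro is a lentiviral mammalian expression plasmid of about 10.6 kb carrying a human CDK6 open reading frame that has been made resistant to a CRISPR guide RNA by mutation of the PAM site. It is built on the Gateway-compatible pLenti-EF1α-gate-3HA-PGK-Puromycin backbone. In bacteria it replicates from a high-copy ColE1/pUC-type origin and is selected with kanamycin through a Tn5 NeoR/KanR gene that sits behind both a bacterial bla promoter and an SV40 early promoter. An f1 origin and an SV40 origin are also annotated.

The viral portion has a self-inactivating HIV-1 design. A CMV enhancer/promoter drives a truncated 5' LTR for genomic RNA production in packaging cells. It is followed by the Ψ packaging signal with a gag fragment, the RRE for Rev-dependent export, the cPPT/CTS, and finally a WPRE and a ΔU3 3' LTR. Within this transfer cassette, the EF-1α promoter drives CDK6, which is flanked by attB1 and attB2 scars from Gateway recombination. Only a fragment of an HA tag is annotated downstream of attB2, and the record does not say whether the ORF reads through into the backbone's 3HA tag. A separate mouse PGK promoter expresses puromycin N-acetyltransferase for selecting transduced cells, and a single loxP site lies just after it.

The stated purpose is an sgRNA-resistant CDK6 ORF. Such a construct is typically used to restore CDK6 expression in cells where the endogenous gene is targeted by Cas9, to confirm that a knockout phenotype is on-target. The associated work concerns synthetic lethality between CDK4/6 inhibition and VHL loss.
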