Addgene plasmid #187638: pLenti-EF1a-CDK6-mutPAM-PGK-puro
Purpose: sg resistant CDK6 ORF
Depositing lab: William Kaelin. Depositing organization: Dana-Farber Cancer Institute. Publication: HIF-independent synthetic lethality between CDK4/6 inhibition and VHL loss across species. Nicholson HE, Tariq Z, Housden BE, Jennings RB, Stransky LA, Perrimon N, Signoretti S, Kaelin WG Jr. Sci Signal. 2019 Oct 1;12(601). pii: 12/601/eaay0482. doi: 10.1126/scisignal.aay0482. PubMed 31575731.
Backbone
  Vector backbone: pLenti-EF1α-gate-3HA-PGK-Puromycin
  Backbone manufacturer: Gift from G. Lu
  Vector type: Mammalian Expression, Lentiviral
  Selectable markers: Puromycin
Growth in bacteria
  Bacterial resistance: Kanamycin, 50 μg/mL
  Growth temperature: 30°C
  Growth strain: NEB Stable
  Copy number: Unknown
Gene/Insert
  Gene/Insert name: CDK6 (alt name: Cyclin Dependent Kinase 6)
  Species: H. sapiens (human)
  Mutation: PAM site mutation
  Entrez Gene: CDK6 (a.k.a. MCPH12, PLSTIRE)
Resource information
  A portion of this plasmid was derived from a plasmid made by: N. Persky, Broad Institute
Terms and licenses: Academic/Nonprofit Terms; Industry Terms: Not Available to Industry
How to cite: pLenti-EF1a-CDK6-mutPAM-PGK-puro was a gift from William Kaelin (Addgene plasmid # 187638 ; http://n2t.net/addgene:187638 ; RRID:Addgene_187638)
